>Addgene plasmid #241151 | EGFP-pA | addgene full sequence | sequence record 489286 | Addgene NGS Result
ATTTGTCCTACTCAGGAGAGCGTTCACCGACAAACAACAGATAAAACGAAAGGCCCAGTCTTCCGACTGA
GCCTTTCGTTTTATTTGATGCCTGGCAGTTCCCTACTCTCGCGTTAACGCTAGCATGGATGTTTTCCCAG
TCACGACGTTGTAAAACGACGGCCAGTCTTAAGCTCGGGCCCGGTCTCTTCGCGCCACCATGGTGAGCAA
GGGCGAGGAGCTGTTCACCGGGGTGGTGCCCATCCTGGTCGAGCTGGACGGCGACGTAAACGGCCACAAG
TTCAGCGTGTCCGGCGAGGGCGAGGGCGATGCCACCTACGGCAAGCTGACCCTGAAGTTCATCTGCACCA
CCGGCAAGCTGCCCGTGCCCTGGCCCACCCTCGTGACCACCCTGACCTACGGCGTGCAGTGCTTCAGCCG
CTACCCCGACCACATGAAGCAGCACGACTTCTTCAAGTCCGCCATGCCCGAAGGCTACGTCCAGGAGCGC
ACCATCTTCTTCAAGGACGACGGCAACTACAAGACCCGCGCCGAGGTGAAGTTCGAGGGCGACACCCTGG
TGAACCGCATCGAGCTGAAGGGCATCGACTTCAAGGAGGACGGCAACATCCTGGGGCACAAGCTGGAGTA
CAACTACAACAGCCACAACGTCTATATCATGGCCGACAAGCAGAAGAACGGCATCAAGGTGAACTTCAAG
ATCCGCCACAACATCGAGGACGGCAGCGCGCAGCTCGCCGACCACTACCAGCAGAACACCCCCATCGGCG
ACGGCCCCGTGCTGCTGCCCGACAACCACTACCTGAGCACCCAGTCCGCCCTGAGCAAAGACCCCAACGA
GAAGCGCGATCACATGGTCCTGCTGGAGTTCGTGACCGCCGCCGGGATCACTCTCGGCATGGACGAGCTG
TACAAGTAAGCTAGAACTATAGTGAGTCGTATTACGTAGATCCAGACATGATAAGATACATTGATGAGTT
TGGACAAACCACAACTAGAATGCAGTGAAAAAAATGCTTTATTTGTGAAATTTGTGATGCTATTGCTTTA
TTTGTAACCATTATAAGCTGCAATAAACAAGTTAACAACAACAATTGCATTCATTTTATGTTTCAGGTTC
AGGGGGAGGTGTGGGAGGTTTTTTAATTCCTCAAGAGACCTCTAGACCAGCCAGGACAGAAATGCCTCGA
CTTCGCTGCTACCCAAGGTTGCCGGGTGACGCACACCGTGGAAACGGATGAAGGCACGAACCCAGTGGAC
ATAAGCCTGTTCGGTTCGTAAGCTGTAATGCAAGTAGCGTATGCGCTCACGCAACTGGTCCAGAACCTTG
ACCGAACGCAGCGGTGGTAACGGCGCAGTGGCGGTTTTCATGGCTTGTTATGACTGTTTTTTTGGGGTAC
AGTCTATGCCTCGGGCATCCAAGCAGCAAGCGCGTTACGCCGTGGGTCGATGTTTGATGTTATGGAGCAG
CAACGATGTTACGCAGCAGGGCAGTCGCCCTAAAACAAAGTTAAACATTATGAGGGAAGCGGTGATCGCC
GAAGTATCGACTCAACTATCAGAGGTAGTTGGCGTCATCGAGCGCCATCTCGAACCGACGTTGCTGGCCG
TACATTTGTACGGCTCCGCAGTGGATGGCGGCCTGAAGCCACACAGTGATATTGATTTGCTGGTTACGGT
GACCGTAAGGCTTGATGAAACAACGCGGCGAGCTTTGATCAACGACCTTTTGGAAACTTCGGCTTCCCCT
GGAGAGAGCGAGATTCTCCGCGCTGTAGAAGTCACCATTGTTGTGCACGACGACATCATTCCGTGGCGTT
ATCCAGCTAAGCGCGAACTGCAATTTGGAGAATGGCAGCGCAATGACATTCTTGCAGGTATCTTCGAGCC
AGCCACGATCGACATTGATCTGGCTATCTTGCTGACAAAAGCAAGAGAACATAGCGTTGCCTTGGTAGGT
CCAGCGGCGGAGGAACTCTTTGATCCGGTTCCTGAACAGGATCTATTTGAGGCGCTAAATGAAACCTTAA
CGCTATGGAACTCGCCGCCCGACTGGGCTGGCGATGAGCGAAATGTAGTGCTTACGTTGTCCCGCATTTG
GTACAGCGCAGTAACCGGCAAAATCGCGCCGAAGGATGTCGCTGCCGACTGGGCAATGGAGCGCCTGCCG
GCCCAGTATCAGCCCGTCATACTTGAAGCTAGACAGGCTTATCTTGGACAAGAAGAAGATCGCTTGGCCT
CGCGCGCAGATCAGTTGGAAGAATTTGTCCACTACGTGAAAGGCGAGATCACCAAGGTAGTCGGCAAATA
ACCCTCGAGCCACCCATGACCAAAATCCCTTAACGTGAGTTACGCGTCGTTCCACTGAGCGTCAGACCCC
GTAGAAAAGATCAAAGGATCTTCTTGAGATCCTTTTTTTCTGCGCGTAATCTGCTGCTTGCAAACAAAAA
AACCACCGCTACCAGCGGTGGTTTGTTTGCCGGATCAAGAGCTACCAACTCTTTTTCCGAAGGTAACTGG
CTTCAGCAGAGCGCAGATACCAAATACTGTTCTTCTAGTGTAGCCGTAGTTAGGCCACCACTTCAAGAAC
TCTGTAGCACCGCCTACATACCTCGCTCTGCTAATCCTGTTACCAGTGGCTGCTGCCAGTGGCGATAAGT
CGTGTCTTACCGGGTTGGACTCAAGACGATAGTTACCGGATAAGGCGCAGCGGTCGGGCTGAACGGGGGG
TTCGTGCACACAGCCCAGCTTGGAGCGAACGACCTACACCGAACTGAGATACCTACAGCGTGAGCTATGA
GAAAGCGCCACGCTTCCCGAAGGGAGAAAGGCGGACAGGTATCCGGTAAGCGGCAGGGTCGGAACAGGAG
AGCGCACGAGGGAGCTTCCAGGGGGAAACGCCTGGTATCTTTATAGTCCTGTCGGGTTTCGCCACCTCTG
ACTTGAGCGTCGATTTTTGTGATGCTCGTCAGGGGGGCGGAGCCTATGGAAAAACGCCAGCAACGCGGCC
TTTTTACGGTTCCTGGCCTTTTGCTGGCCTTTTGCTCACATGTTCTTTCCTGCGTTATCCCCTGATTCTG
TGGATAACCGTATTACCGCCTTTGAGTGAGCTGATACCGCTCGCCGCAGCCGAACGACCGAGCGCAGCGA
GTCAGTGAGCGAGGAAGCGGAAGAGCGCCCAATACGCAAACCGCCTCTCCCCGCGCGTTGGCCGATTCAT
TAATGCAGCTGGCACGACAGGTTTCCCGACTGGAAAGCGGGCAGTGAGCGCAACGCAATTAATACGCGTA
CCGCTAGCCAGGAAGAGTTTGTAGAAACGCAAAAAGGCCATCCGTCAGGATGGCCTTCTGCTTAGTTTGA
TGCCTGGCAGTTTATGGCGGGCGTCCTGCCCGCCACCCTCCGGGCCGTTGCTTCACAACGTTCAAATCCG
CTCCCGGCGG
Features (pLannotate 1.2.2; 11 found; start..end, strand, type, name):
     41..84      +  terminator     rrnB T1 terminator: Escherichia coli rrnB; transcription terminator T1 from the E. coli rrnB gene
    131..167     -  CDS            lacZα (fragment): LacZα fragment of β-galactosidase; lacZ fragment
    200..919     +  CDS            EGFP: the original enhanced GFP (Yang et al., 1996) mammalian codon-optimized
    927..944     -  promoter       T7 promoter (fragment): promoter for bacteriophage T7 RNA polymerase
    949..1083    -  polyA_signal   SV40 poly(A) signal: SV40 polyadenylation signal
   1258..1281    +  promoter       Pc promoter (fragment): intI1 (promoter lies within the coding sequence); class 1 integron promoter
   1457..1513    +  CDS            GmR (fragment): gentamycin acetyltransferase; aacC1; confers resistance to gentamycin
   1520..2311    +  CDS            SmR: aminoglycoside adenylyltransferase (Murphy, 1985); aadA; confers resistance to spectinomycin and streptomycin
   2404..2992    +  rep_origin     ori: high-copy-number ColE1/pMB1/pBR322/pUC origin of replication
   3175..3267    +  CDS            lacI (fragment): lac repressor; lacI; The lac repressor binds to the lac operator to inhibit transcription in E. coli. This inhibition can be relieved by adding lactose or isopropyl-β-D-thiogalactopyranoside (IPTG).
   3322..3349    -  terminator     rrnB T2 terminator: transcription terminator T2 from the E. coli rrnB gene
