[The description below was written by a language model from this plasmid's Addgene catalogue record and pLannotate feature annotations shown in this document.]
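Description:
EGFP-pA is a small (about 3.4 kb) bacterial cloning plasmid that serves as a middle entry vector in the mini-Golden subcloning platform, a modular assembly system developed in the context of knock-in genome editing in zebrafish. It is built on the pU6a:sgRNA#3 backbone and is propagated in E. coli from a high-copy ColE1/pUC-type origin. Selection is with spectinomycin, conferred by the aadA (SmR) aminoglycoside adenylyltransferase gene. A fragment of the class 1 integron Pc promoter and a short remnant of a gentamicin resistance gene lie upstream of it, consistent with an integron-derived resistance cassette. rrnB T1 and T2 terminators lie at either end of the sequence record, on either side of the cargo and backbone, where they can limit transcriptional read-through. Short lacZα and lacI fragments appear to be non-functional leftovers of earlier cloning steps.

The payload is a promoterless module consisting of the mammalian codon-optimized EGFP coding sequence followed by an SV40 polyadenylation signal, with a small T7 promoter fragment between them. The SV40 element is annotated on the opposite strand to EGFP, which is not unusual because this region carries polyadenylation signals in both orientations. The record notes a TCGC linker as the only modification, presumably a four-base junction or overhang used in the assembly scheme, although the cloning sites and the enzymes involved are not stated. With no promoter of its own, the cassette is meant to be combined with other entry modules to build larger constructs. In those constructs EGFP plus the poly(A) signal acts as a fluorescent reporter and transcript-terminating unit, for example in donor constructs for zebrafish knock-ins.
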