Addgene plasmid #241151: EGFP-pA
Purpose: Middle entry vector for mini-Golden subcloning platform; eGFP
Depositing lab: Junsu Kang. Depositing organization: University of Wisconsin, Madison. Publication: Advancing knock-in approaches for robust genome editing in zebrafish. Rodriguez-Parks A, Beezley EG, Manna S, Silaban I, Almutawa SI, Cao S, Ahmed H, Guyer M, Baker S, Richards MP, Kang J. Biol Open. 2026 Feb 2:bio.062472. doi: 10.1242/bio.062472. PubMed 41630603.
Backbone
  Vector backbone: pU6a:sgRNA#3
  Vector type: Mini-Golden
Growth in bacteria
  Bacterial resistance: Spectinomycin, 50 μg/mL
  Growth temperature: 37°C
  Growth strain: DH5alpha
  Copy number: Unknown
Gene/Insert
  Gene/Insert name: eGFP
  Species: Synthetic
  Mutation: TCGC linker
  Cloning method: Restriction Enzyme; 5′ cloning site Unknown (unknown if destroyed); 3′ cloning site Unknown (unknown if destroyed)
Terms and licenses: Academic/Nonprofit Terms; Industry Terms: Not Available to Industry
How to cite: EGFP-pA was a gift from Junsu Kang (Addgene plasmid # 241151 ; http://n2t.net/addgene:241151 ; RRID:Addgene_241151)
